Addgene plasmid #157757: pCMV7 mitoDendra2
Purpose: Expression of the fluorescent protein Dendra2 targeted to mitochondria
Depositing lab: Marc Tramier. Depositing organization: CNRS UMR 6290, Institut de Génétique et Développement de Rennes (IGDR). Publication: Aurora kinase A localises to mitochondria to control organelle dynamics and energy production. Bertolin G, Bulteau AL, Alves-Guerra MC, Burel A, Lavault MT, Gavard O, Le Bras S, Gagne JP, Poirier GG, Le Borgne R, Prigent C, Tramier M. eLife. 2018 Aug 2;7. pii: 38111. doi: 10.7554/eLife.38111. PubMed 30070631.
Backbone
  Vector backbone: pCMV7
  Backbone manufacturer: Clontech
  Backbone size w/o insert (bp): 4707
  Vector type: Mammalian Expression
Growth in bacteria
  Bacterial resistance: Ampicillin, 100 μg/mL
  Growth temperature: 37°C
  Growth strain: DH5alpha
  Copy number: High Copy
Gene/Insert
  Gene/Insert name: Dendra2
  Species: Synthetic
  Insert size (bp): 708
  Mutation: MTS coxVIII +Dendra2
  Promoter: CMV
  Cloning method: Restriction Enzyme; 5′ cloning site AgeI (not destroyed); 3′ cloning site NotI (not destroyed)
  Sequencing primers: 5′ CMV-F
Terms and licenses: Academic/Nonprofit Terms; Industry Terms: Not Available to Industry
How to cite: pCMV7 mitoDendra2 was a gift from Marc Tramier (Addgene plasmid # 157757 ; http://n2t.net/addgene:157757 ; RRID:Addgene_157757)
