[The description below was written by a language model from this plasmid's Addgene catalogue record and pLannotate feature annotations shown in this document.]
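Description:
pCMV7 mitoDendra2 is a mammalian expression plasmid built on the pCMV7 backbone that produces the photoconvertible fluorescent protein Dendra2 targeted to mitochondria. It is propagated in E. coli as a high-copy plasmid through a ColE1/pUC-type origin and selected with ampicillin via a β-lactamase gene driven by its own bla promoter. An f1 phage origin is also present, a common backbone element that permits single-stranded DNA production. The sequenced record is about 5.7 kb, somewhat larger than the sum of the catalogued backbone and insert sizes.

The expression cassette begins with the human cytomegalovirus immediate early enhancer and promoter. These drive an open reading frame in which the mitochondrial presequence of human cytochrome c oxidase subunit VIII (COX8) lies upstream of Dendra2, separated by a short multiple cloning site remnant. Dendra2 was inserted between AgeI and NotI sites, both retained. The presequence directs import of the fusion into the mitochondrial matrix. Dendra2, derived from a Dendronephthya species, initially fluoresces green and can be switched to red emission by light. A bovine growth hormone polyadenylation signal terminates the transcript. Downstream, an SV40 early promoter precedes a neomycin/kanamycin phosphotransferase sequence, a fragment of a bleomycin-binding protein gene and an SV40 polyadenylation signal. The annotation marks the neomycin resistance sequence as a fragment, so its usefulness for G418 selection of stable mammalian lines cannot be confirmed from the record.

The construct serves as a mitochondrial label for live-cell imaging. Photoconversion of a subset of organelles allows mitochondrial dynamics to be followed, consistent with the associated study of a kinase that regulates mitochondrial dynamics and energy production.
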