Features (pLannotate 1.2.2; 15 found; start..end, strand, type, name):
      1..377     +  enhancer       CMV enhancer: human cytomegalovirus immediate early enhancer
    379..582     +  promoter       CMV promoter: human cytomegalovirus (CMV) immediate early promoter
    625..699     +  CDS            COX8 presequence: mitochondrial presequence of human cytochrome c oxidase subunit VIII (Rizutto et al., 1989)
    724..776     +  misc_feature   MCS: multiple cloning site
    778..1467    +  CDS            Dendra2: Dendra2 is a photoconvertible green fluorescent protein published in 2006, derived from Dendronephthya sp.. It has high acid sensitivity.
   1548..1755    +  polyA_signal   bGH poly(A) signal: bovine growth hormone polyadenylation signal
   1776..1797    +  promoter       SV40 promoter (fragment): SV40 enhancer and early promoter
   1818..2246    +  rep_origin     f1 ori (sequence partly withheld): f1 bacteriophage origin of replication; arrow indicates direction of (+) strand synthesis
   2260..2589    +  promoter       SV40 promoter: SV40 enhancer and early promoter
   2619..3409    +  CDS            NeoR/KanR (fragment): aminoglycoside phosphotransferase from Tn5; aph(3')-II (or nptII); confers resistance to neomycin, kanamycin, and G418 (Geneticin®)
   3430..3588    +  CDS            ble (fragment): BLE_KLEPN - Experimental evidence at protein level: Swiss-Prot protein existence level 1. Binding protein with a strong affinity to the bleomycin family of antibiotics. Binds to CL990; an antimitotic-antibiotic compound. From Klebsiella pneumoniae.
   3583..3704    +  polyA_signal   SV40 poly(A) signal: SV40 polyadenylation signal
   3908..4496    -  rep_origin     ori: high-copy-number ColE1/pMB1/pBR322/pUC origin of replication
   4667..5527    -  CDS            AmpR: β-lactamase; bla; confers resistance to ampicillin, carbenicillin, and related antibiotics
   5528..5632    -  promoter       AmpR promoter: bla
>Addgene plasmid #157757 | pCMV7 mitoDendra2 | addgene full sequence | sequence record 310844 | Addgene NGS Result
ACATTGATTATTGAGTAGTTATTAATAGTAATCAATTACGGGGTCATTAGTTCATAGCCCATATATGGAG
TTCCGCGTTACATAACTTACGGTAAATGGCCCGCCTGGCTGACCGCCCAACGACCCCCGCCCATTGACGT
CAATAATGACGTATGTTCCCATAGTAACGCCAATAGGGACTTTCCATTGACGTCAATGGGTGGAGTATTT
ACGGTAAACTGCCCACTTGGCAGTACATCAAGTGTATCATATGCCAAGTACGCCCCCTATTGACGTCAAT
GACGGTAAATGGCCCGCCTGGCATTATGCCCAGTACATGACCTTATGGGACTTTCCTACTTGGCAGTACA
TCTACGGTTAGTCATCGCTATTACCATAGTGATGCGGTTTTGGCAGTACATCAATGGGCGTGGATAGCGG
TTTGACTCACGGGGATTTCCAAGTCTCCACCCCATTGACGTCAATGGGAGTTTGTTTTGGCACCAAAATC
AACGGGACTTTCCAAAATGTCGTAACAACTCCGCCCCATTGACGCAAATGGGCGGTAGGCGTGTACGGTG
GGAGGTCTATATAAGCAGAGCTTTCTGGCTAACTAGAGAACCCACTGCTTACTGGCACGTGACCATGTCC
GTCCTGACGCCGCTGCTGCTGCGGGGCTTGACAGGCTCGGCCCGGCGGCTCCCAGTGCCGCGCGCCAAGA
TCCATTCGTTGCTGCAGGTCGACCTCGAGCTCAAGCTTCGAATTCTGCAGTCGACGGTACCGCGGGCCCG
GGATCCAATGAACACCCCGGGAATTAACCTGATCAAGGAGGACATGCGCGTGAAGGTGCACATGGAGGGC
AACGTGAACGGCCACGCCTTCGTGATCGAGGGCGAGGGCAAGGGCAAGCCCTACGAGGGCACCCAGACCG
CCAACCTGACCGTGAAGGAGGGCGCCCCCCTGCCCTTCAGCTACGACATCCTGACCACCGCCGTGCACTA
CGGCAACCGGGTGTTCACCAAGTACCCCGAGGACATCCCCGACTACTTCAAGCAGAGCTTCCCCGAGGGC
TACAGCTGGGAGCGCACCATGACCTTCGAGGACAAGGGCATCTGCACCATCCGCAGCGACATCAGCCTGG
AGGGCGACTGCTTCTTCCAGAACGTGCGCTTCAAGGGCACCAACTTCCCCCCCAACGGCCCCGTGATGCA
GAAGAAGACCCTGAAGTGGGAGCCCAGCACCGAGAAGCTGCACGTGCGCGACGGCCTGCTGGTGGGCAAC
ATCAACATGGCCCTGCTGCTGGAGGGCGGCGGCCACTACCTGTGCGACTTCAAGACCACCTACAAGGCCA
AGAAGGTGGTGCAGCTGCCCGACGCCCACTTCGTGGACCACCGCATCGAGATCCTGGGCAACGACAGCGA
CTACAACAAGGTGAAGCTGTACGAGCACGCCGTGGCCCGCTACAGCCCCCTGCCCAGCCAGGTGTGGGCG
GCCGCAGAACAAAAACTCATCTCAGAAGAGGATCTGAATGGGGCCGCATAGTCTAGAAGCTCGCTGATCA
GCCTCGACTGTGCCTTCTAGTTGCCAGCCATCTGTTGTTTGCCCCTCCCCCGTGCCTTCCTTGACCCTGG
AAGGTGCCACTCCCACTGTCCTTTCCTAATAAAATGAGGAAATTGCATCGCATTGTCTGAGTAGGTGTCA
TTCTATTCTGGGGGGTGGGGTGGGGCAGGACAGCAAGGGGGAGGATTGGGAAGACAATAGCAGGCATGCT
GGGGATGGCCCGGGCTCTATGGCTTCTGAGGCGGAAAGAACCAGCTGGGGCTCTAGGGGGTATCCCC
[124 nt withheld, positions 1818-1941]
C
[72 nt withheld, positions 1943-2014]
TCCCCCAAAAAACTTGATTA
[49 nt withheld, positions 2035-2083]
CCTTTGACGTTGGAGTCCACGTTCTTT
[37 nt withheld, positions 2111-2147]
ACCCTATCTCGGTCTATTCTTTTGATTTATAAGGGATTTTGCCGATTTCGGCCTATTGGTTAAAAAATGA
GCTGATTTAACAAAAATTTAACGCGAATTAATTCTGTGGAATGTGTGTCAGTTAGGGTGTGGAAAGTCCC
CAGGCTCCCCAGCAGGCAGAAGTATGCAAAGCATGCATCTCAATTAGTCAGCAACCAGGTGTGGAAAGTC
CCCAGGCTCCCCAGCAGGCAGAAGTATGCAAAGCATGCATCTCAATTAGTCAGCAACCATAGTCCCGCCC
CTAACTCCGCCCATCCCGCCCCTAACTCCGCCCAGTTCCGCCCATTCTCCGCCCCTAGGCTGACTAATTT
TTTTTATTTATGCAGAGGCCGAGGCCGCCTCTGCCTCTGAGCTATTCCAGAAGTAGTGAGGAGGCTTTTT
TGGAGGCCTAGGCTTTTGCAAAAAGCTCCCCCCCCGGGAGGTCCACAATGGTTGAACAAGATGGATTGCA
CGCAGGTTCTCCGGCCGCTTGGGTGGAGAGGCTATTCGGCTATGACTGGGCACAACAGACAATCGGCTGC
TCTGATGCCGCCGTGTTCCGGCTGTCAGCGCAGGGGCGCCCGGTTCTTTTTGTCAAGACCGACCTGTCCG
GTGCCCTGAATGAACTCCAGGACGAGGCAGCGCGGCTATCGTGGCTGGCCACGACGGGCGTTCCTTGCGC
AGCTGTGCTCGACGTTGTCACTGAAGCGGGAAGGGACTGGCTGCTATTGGGCGAAGTGCCGGGGCAGGAT
CTCCTGTCATCTCACCTTGCTCCTGCCGAGAAAGTATCCATCATGGCTGATGCAATGCGGCGGCTGCATA
CGCTTGATCCGGCTACCTGCCCATTCGACCACCAAGCGAAACATCGCATCGAGCGAGCACGTACTCGGAT
GGAAGCCGGTCTTGTCGATCAGGATGATCTGGACGAAGAGCATCAGGGGCTCGCGCCAGCCGAACTGTTC
GCCAGGCTCAAGGCGCGTATGCCCGACGGCGAGGATCTCGTCGTGACTCATGGCGATGCCTGCTTGCCGA
ATATCATGGTGGAAAATGGCCGCTTTTCTGGATTCATCGACTGTGGCCGGCTGGGTGTGGCGGACCGCTA
TCAGGACATAGCGTTGGCTACCCGTGATATTGCTGAAGAGCTTGGCGGCGAATGGGCTGACCGCTTCCTC
GTGCTTTACGGTATCGCCGCTCCCGATTCGCAGCGCATCGCCTTCTATCGCCTTCTTGACGAGTTCTTCT
GAGCGGGACTCTGGGGTTCGAAATGACCGACCAAGCGACGCCCAACCTGCCATCACGAGATTTCGATTCC
ACCGCCGCCTTCTATGAAAGGTTGGGCTTCGGAATCGTTTTCCGGGACGCCGGCTGGATGATCCTCCAGC
GCGGGGATCTCATGCTGGAGTTCTTCGCCCACCCCAACTTGTTTATTGCAGCTTATAATGGTTACAAATA
AAGCAATAGCATCACAAATTTCACAAATAAAGCATTTTTTTCACTGCATTCTAGTTGTGGTTTGTCCAAA
CTCATCAATGTATCTTATCATGTCTGTATACCGTCGATCTTTCCGCTTCCTCGCTCACTGACTCGCTGCG
CTCGGTCGTTCGGCTGCGGCGAGCGGTATCAGCTCACTCAAAGGCGGTAATACGGTTATCCACAGAATCA
GGGGATAACGCAGGAAAGAACATGTGAGCAAAAGGCCAGCAAAAGGCCAGGAACCGTAAAAAGGCCGCGT
TGCTGGCGTTTTTCCATAGGCTCCGCCCCCCTGACGAGCATCACAAAAATCGACGCTCAAGTCAGAGGTG
GCGAAACCCGACAGGACTATAAAGATACCAGGCGTTTCCCCCTGGAAGCTCCCTCGTGCGCTCTCCTGTT
CCGACCCTGCCGCTTACCGGATACCTGTCCGCCTTTCTCCCTTCGGGAAGCGTGGCGCTTTCTCATAGCT
CACGCTGTAGGTATCTCAGTTCGGTGTAGGTCGTTCGCTCCAAGCTGGGCTGTATGCACGAACCCCCCGT
TCAGCCCGACCGCTGCGCCTTATCCGGTAACTATCGTCTTGAGTCCAACCCGGTAAGACACGACTTATCG
CCACTGGCAGCAGCCACTGGTAACAGGATTAGCAGAGCGAGGTATGTAGGCGGTGCTACAGAGTTCTTGA
AGTGGTGGCCTAACTACGGCTACACTAGAAGAACAGTATTTGGTATCTGCGCTCTGCTGAAGCCAGTTAC
CTTCGGAAAAAGAGTTGGTAGCTCTTGATCCGGCAAACAAACCACCGCTGGTAGCGGTGGTTTTTTTGTT
TGCAAGCAGCAGATTACGCGCAGAAAAAAAGGATCTCAAGAAGATCCTTTGATCTTTTCTACGGGGTCTG
ACGCTCAGTGGAACGAAAACTCACGTTAAGGGATTTTGGTCATGAGATTATCAAAAAGGATCTTCACCTA
GATCCTTTTAAATTAAAAATGAAGTTTTAAATCAATCTAAAGTATATATGAGTAAACTTGGTCTGACAGT
TACCAATGCTTAATCAGTGAGGCACCTATCTCAGCGATCTGTCTATTTCGTTCATCCATAGTTGCCTGAC
TCCCCGTCGTGTAGATAACTACGATACGGGAGGGCTTACCATCTGGCCCCAGTGCTGCAATGATACCGCG
AGACCCACGCTCACCGGCTCCAGATTTATCAGCAATAAACCAGCCAGCCGGAAGGGCCGAGCGCAGAAGT
GGTCCTGCAACTTTATCCGCCTCCATCCAGTCTATTAATTGTTGCCGGGAAGCTAGAGTAAGTAGTTCGC
CAGTTAATAGTTTGCGCAACGTTGTTGCCATTGCTACAGGCATCGTGGTGTCACGCTCGTCGTTTGGTAT
GGCTTCATTCAGCTCCGGTTCCCAACGATCAAGGCGAGTTACATGATCCCCCATGTTGTGCAAAAAAGCG
GTTAGCTCCTTCGGTCCTCCGATCGTTGTCAGAAGTAAGTTGGCCGCAGTGTTATCACTCATGGTTATGG
CAGCACTGCATAATTCTCTTACTGTCATGCCATCCGTAAGATGCTTTTCTGTGACTGGTGAGTACTCAAC
CAAGTCATTCTGAGAATAGTGTATGCGGCGACCGAGTTGCTCTTGCCCGGCGTCAATACGGGATAATACC
GCGCCACATAGCAGAACTTTAAAAGTGCTCATCATTGGAAAACGTTCTTCGGGGCGAAAACTCTCAAGGA
TCTTACCGCTGTTGAGATCCAGTTCGATGTAACCCACTCGGGCACCCAACTGATCTTCAGCATCTTTTAC
TTTCACCAGCGTTTCTGGGTGAGCAAAAACAGGAAGGCAAAATGCCGCAAAAAAGGGAATAAGGGCGACA
CGGAAATGTTGAATACTCATACTCTTCCTTTTTCAATATTATTGAAGCATTTATCAGGGTTATTGTCTCA
TGAGCGGATACATATTTGAATGTATTTAGAAAAATAAACAAATAGGGGTTCCGCGCACATTTCCCCGAAA
AGTGCCACCTGACGTCAGATCGACGGATCGGGAGATCGGTACCGAATTC
